Addgene plasmid #239015: pCAG-MBP-OSF-TEVcs-GFP-hULK1
Purpose: Expression of recombinant protein for purification
Depositing lab: Sascha Martens. Depositing organization: University of Vienna. Publication: Reconstitution of BNIP3/NIX-mitophagy initiation reveals hierarchical flexibility of the autophagy machinery. Adriaenssens E, Schaar S, Cook ASI, Stuke JFM, Sawa-Makarska J, Nguyen TN, Ren X, Schuschnig M, Romanov J, Khuu G, Uoselis L, Lazarou M, Hummer G, Hurley JH, Martens S. Nat Cell Biol. 2025 Jul 25. doi: 10.1038/s41556-025-01712-y. PubMed 40715440.
Backbone
  Vector backbone: pCAG
  Vector type: Mammalian Expression
Growth in bacteria
  Bacterial resistance: Ampicillin, 100 μg/mL
  Growth temperature: 37°C
  Growth strain: DH5alpha
  Copy number: Unknown
Gene/Insert
  Gene/Insert name: hULK1
  Species: H. sapiens (human)
  Entrez Gene: ULK1 (a.k.a. ATG1, ATG1A, UNC51, Unc51.1, hATG1)
  Promoter: CAG
  Tag / fusion protein: MBP-OSF-TEV-GFP (N terminal on insert)
  Cloning method: Unknown
Terms and licenses: Academic/Nonprofit Terms; Industry Terms: Not Available to Industry
How to cite: pCAG-MBP-OSF-TEVcs-GFP-hULK1 was a gift from Sascha Martens (Addgene plasmid # 239015 ; http://n2t.net/addgene:239015 ; RRID:Addgene_239015)
