[The description below was written by a language model from this plasmid's Addgene catalogue record and pLannotate feature annotations shown in this document.]
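Description:
pCAG-MBP-OSF-TEVcs-GFP-hULK1 is a mammalian expression plasmid of about 10 kb, built on the pCAG backbone and intended for producing recombinant human ULK1 for purification. It is propagated in E. coli through a high-copy ColE1/pUC-type origin and selected with ampicillin via the β-lactamase gene under its own promoter. The backbone also carries remnants of lac regulatory sequences (lac promoter, operator, CAP site and short lacI fragments), plus an SV40 origin of replication, which can support episomal amplification in cells expressing SV40 large T antigen, and an SV40 polyadenylation signal. No mammalian selection marker is annotated, which fits use by transient transfection.

Expression is driven by the CAG promoter, annotated here as the CMV immediate-early enhancer, the chicken β-actin promoter (detected as several fragments) and the chimeric chicken β-actin/rabbit β-globin intron, a combination that gives strong constitutive transcription in mammalian cells. The transcript ends at a rabbit β-globin poly(A) signal; the short HBB hit just upstream is probably part of that β-globin 3′ region rather than a coding element. The single open reading frame encodes cytosolic maltose-binding protein lacking its signal sequence, then an "OSF" module annotated as two Strep-tag II copies and a FLAG epitope, a TEV protease cleavage site, monomeric EGFP, and full-length ULK1, the serine/threonine kinase that acts early in autophagosome formation. MBP and the Strep/FLAG tags offer solubility and affinity-capture handles, and TEV cleavage removes them to release GFP-ULK1, a fluorescent protein suited to in vitro work such as the mitophagy-initiation reconstitution studied in the associated publication.
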