Features (pLannotate 1.2.2; 27 found; start..end, strand, type, name):
      5..384     +  enhancer       CMV enhancer: human cytomegalovirus immediate early enhancer
    386..529     +  promoter       chicken β-actin promoter (fragment): contains a 21-bp deletion relative to the standard chicken β-actin promoter
    547..568     +  promoter       chicken β-actin promoter (fragment): No description available
    580..601     +  promoter       chicken β-actin promoter (fragment): contains a 21-bp deletion relative to the standard chicken β-actin promoter
    614..638     +  promoter       chicken β-actin promoter (fragment): contains a 21-bp deletion relative to the standard chicken β-actin promoter
    654..679     +  promoter       chicken β-actin promoter (fragment): contains a 21-bp deletion relative to the standard chicken β-actin promoter
    678..1682    +  intron         chimeric intron: chimera between introns from chicken β-actin and rabbit β-globin
   1771..2871    +  CDS            MBP: maltose binding protein from E. coli; malE (mutated); This version of the gene does not encode a signal sequence, so MBP will remain in the cytosol.
   2890..2909    +  CDS            Strep-Tag II (fragment): peptide that binds Strep-Tactin®, an engineered form of streptavidin
   2950..2972    +  CDS            Strep-Tag II (fragment): peptide that binds Strep-Tactin®, an engineered form of streptavidin
   2980..3003    +  CDS            FLAG: FLAG® epitope tag, followed by an enterokinase cleavage site
   3010..3026    +  CDS            TEV site (fragment): tobacco etch virus (TEV) protease recognition and cleavage site
   3037..3753    +  CDS            mEGFP: mEGFP is a basic (constitutively fluorescent) green fluorescent protein published in 2002, derived from Aequorea victoria. It has moderate acid sensitivity.
   3769..6918    +  CDS            ULK1: ULK1_HUMAN - Also known as KIAA0722. Experimental evidence at protein level: Swiss-Prot protein existence level 1. Serine/threonine-protein kinase involved in autophagy in response to starvation (PubMed:18936157, PubMed:21460634, PubMed:21795849, PubMed:25040165). Acts upstream of phosphatidylinositol 3-kinase PIK3C3 to regulate the formation of autophagophores, the precursors of autophagosomes (PubMed:18936157, PubMed:21460634, PubMed:21795849, PubMed:25040165). Part of regulatory feedback loops in autophagy: acts both as a downstream effector and negative regulator of mammalian target of rap
   6953..7030    +  CDS            HBB (fragment): HBB_PONPY - Experimental evidence at transcript level: Swiss-Prot protein existence level 2. Involved in oxygen transport from the lung to the various peripheral tissues. From Pongo pygmaeus (Bornean orangutan).
   7101..7156    +  polyA_signal   β-globin poly(A) signal: rabbit β-globin polyadenylation signal (Gil and Proudfoot, 1987)
   7540..7556    -  protein_bind   lac operator: The lac repressor binds to the lac operator to inhibit transcription in E. coli. This inhibition can be relieved by adding lactose or isopropyl-β-D-thiogalactopyranoside (IPTG). lac repressor encoded by lacI
   7564..7594    -  promoter       lac promoter: promoter for the E. coli lac operon
   7609..7630    -  protein_bind   CAP binding site: CAP binding activates transcription in the presence of cAMP. E. coli catabolite activator protein
   7643..7682    -  CDS            lacI (fragment): lac repressor; lacI; The lac repressor binds to the lac operator to inhibit transcription in E. coli. This inhibition can be relieved by adding lactose or isopropyl-β-D-thiogalactopyranoside (IPTG).
   7689..7711    +  promoter       SV40 promoter (fragment): SV40 enhancer and early promoter
   7735..7870    +  rep_origin     SV40 ori: SV40 origin of replication
   7890..8024    +  polyA_signal   SV40 poly(A) signal: SV40 polyadenylation signal
   8026..8080    -  CDS            lacI (fragment): lac repressor; lacI; The lac repressor binds to the lac operator to inhibit transcription in E. coli. This inhibition can be relieved by adding lactose or isopropyl-β-D-thiogalactopyranoside (IPTG).
   8263..8851    -  rep_origin     ori: high-copy-number ColE1/pMB1/pBR322/pUC origin of replication
   9022..9882    -  CDS            AmpR: β-lactamase; bla; confers resistance to ampicillin, carbenicillin, and related antibiotics
   9883..9987    -  promoter       AmpR promoter: bla
>Addgene plasmid #239015 | pCAG-MBP-OSF-TEVcs-GFP-hULK1 | addgene full sequence | sequence record 477740 | Addgene NGS Result
GGTCGACATTGATTATTGACTAGTTATTAATAGTAATCAATTACGGGGTCATTAGTTCATAGCCCATATA
TGGAGTTCCGCGTTACATAACTTACGGTAAATGGCCCGCCTGGCTGACCGCCCAACGACCCCCGCCCATT
GACGTCAATAATGACGTATGTTCCCATAGTAACGCCAATAGGGACTTTCCATTGACGTCAATGGGTGGAG
TATTTACGGTAAACTGCCCACTTGGCAGTACATCAAGTGTATCATATGCCAAGTACGCCCCCTATTGACG
TCAATGACGGTAAATGGCCCGCCTGGCATTATGCCCAGTACATGACCTTATGGGACTTTCCTACTTGGCA
GTACATCTACGTATTAGTCATCGCTATTACCATGGTCGAGGTGAGCCCCACGTTCTGCTTCACTCTCCCC
ATCTCCCCCCCCTCCCCACCCCCAATTTTGTATTTATTTATTTTTTAATTATTTTGTGCAGCGATGGGGG
CGGGGGGGGGGGGGGGGGGGGGCCAGGGGGGGGGGGGGGGGGGGGGGGGGGGGGGGGGGGGGGGGGGGGG
GGGGGGGGGGGGGGCCCCAGGGGGGGGGGGGGGGGGGGGGCCCCCTTTTCGTGGGGGGGGGGGGGGGGGG
GGGGGCGGTAAAAAAAGAGAGCCGGCGGGGGGGGGGGGGCGGCGGGGCGCTGCCTTCGCCCCGTGCCCCG
CTCCGCCGCCGCCTCGCGCCGCCCGCCCCGGCTCTGACTGACCGCGTTACTCCCACAGGTGAGCGGGCGG
GACGGCCCTTCTCCTCCGGGCTGTAATTAGCGCTTGGTTTAATGACGGCTTGTTTCTTTTCTGTGGCTGC
GTGAAAGCCTTGAGGGGCTCCGGGAGGGCCCTTTGTGCGGGGGGAGCGGCTCGGGGGGTGCGTGCGTGTG
TGTGTGCGTGGGGAGCGCCGCGTGCGGCTCCGCGCTGCCCGGCGGCTGTGAGCGCTGCGGGCGCGGCGCG
GGGCTTTGTGCGCTCCGCAGTGTGCGCGAGGGGAGCGCGGCCGGGGGCGGTGCCCCGCGGTGCGGGGGGG
GCTGCGAGGGGAACAAAGGCTGCGTGCGGGGTGTGTGCGTGGGGGGGTGAGCAGGGGGTGTGGGCGCGTC
GGTCGGGCTGCAACCCCCCCTGCACCCCCCTCCCCGAGTTGCTGAGCACGGCCCGGCTTCGGGTGCGGGG
CTCCGTACGGGGCGTGGCGCGGGGCTCGCCGTGCCGGGCGGGGGGTGGCGGCAGGTGGGGGTGCCGGGCG
GGGCGGGGCCGCCTCGGGCCGGGGAGGGCTCGGGGGAGGGGCGCGGCGGCCCCCGGAGCGCCGGCGGCTG
TCGAGGCGCGGCGAGCCGCAGCCATTGCCTTTTATGGTAATCGTGCGAGAGGGCGCAGGGACTTCCTTTG
TCCCAAATCTGTGCGGAGCCGAAATCTGGGAGGCGCCGCCGCACCCCCTCTAGCGGGCGCGGGGCGAAGC
GGTGCGGCGCCGGCAGGAAGGAAATGGGCGGGGAGGGCCTTCGTGCGTCGCCGCGCCGCCGTCCCCTTCT
CCCTCTCCAGCCTCGGGGCTGTCCGCGGGGGGACGGCTGCCTTCGGGGGGGACGGGGCAGGGCGGGGTTC
GGCTTCTGGCGTGTGACCGGCGGCTCTAGAGCCTCTGCTAACCATGTTCATGCCTTCTTCTTTTTCCTAC
AGCTCCTGGGCAACGTGCTGGTTATTGTGCTGTCTCATCATTTTGGCAAAGAATTCCTCGATCGACGGTA
TCGATGCCACCATGGCTAGCATGAAAATCGAAGAAGGTAAACTGGTAATCTGGATTAACGGCGATAAAGG
CTATAACGGTCTCGCTGAAGTCGGTAAGAAATTCGAGAAAGATACCGGAATTAAAGTCACCGTTGAGCAT
CCGGATAAACTGGAAGAGAAATTCCCACAGGTTGCGGCAACTGGCGATGGCCCTGACATTATCTTCTGGG
CACACGACCGCTTTGGTGGCTACGCTCAATCTGGCCTGTTGGCTGAAATCACCCCGGACAAAGCGTTCCA
GGACAAGCTGTATCCGTTTACCTGGGATGCCGTACGTTACAACGGCAAGCTGATTGCTTACCCGATCGCT
GTTGAAGCGTTATCGCTGATTTATAACAAAGATCTGCTGCCGAACCCGCCAAAAACCTGGGAAGAGATCC
CGGCGCTGGATAAAGAACTGAAAGCGAAAGGTAAGAGCGCGCTGATGTTCAACCTGCAAGAACCGTACTT
CACCTGGCCGCTGATTGCTGCTGACGGGGGTTATGCGTTCAAGTATGAAAACGGCAAGTACGACATTAAA
GACGTGGGCGTGGATAACGCTGGCGCGAAAGCGGGTCTGACCTTCCTGGTTGACCTGATTAAAAACAAAC
ACATGAATGCAGACACCGATTACTCCATCGCAGAAGCTGCCTTTAATAAAGGCGAAACAGCGATGACCAT
CAACGGCCCGTGGGCATGGTCCAACATCGACACCAGCAAAGTGAATTATGGTGTAACGGTACTGCCGACC
TTCAAGGGTCAACCATCCAAACCGTTCGTTGGCGTGCTGAGCGCAGGTATTAACGCCGCCAGTCCGAACA
AAGAGCTGGCAAAAGAGTTCCTCGAAAACTATCTGCTGACTGATGAAGGTCTGGAAGCGGTTAATAAAGA
CAAACCGCTGGGTGCCGTAGCGCTGAAGTCTTACGAGGAAGAGTTGGCGAAAGATCCACGTATTGCCGCC
ACTATGGAAAACGCCCAGAAAGGTGAAATCATGCCGAACATCCCGCAGATGTCCGCTTTCTGGTATGCCG
TGCGTACTGCGGTGATCAACGCCGCCAGCGGTCGTCAGACTGTCGATGAAGCCCTGAAAGACGCGCAGAC
TAATTCGAGCTCGGCTAGCTGGAGCCACCCGCAGTTCGAGAAAGGTGGAGGTGCCCGAGGTGGATCGGGA
GGTGGATCGTGGAGCCACCCGCAGTTCGAAAAAGGATTCGATTACAAGGATGACGATGACAAGGGTACCG
AAAACCTGTACTTCCAATCCACCGGTATGGTGAGCAAGGGCGAGGAGCTGTTCACCGGGGTGGTGCCCAT
CCTGGTCGAGCTGGACGGCGACGTAAACGGCCACAAGTTCAGCGTGTCCGGCGAGGGCGAGGGCGATGCC
ACCTACGGCAAGCTGACCCTGAAGTTCATCTGCACCACCGGCAAGCTGCCCGTGCCCTGGCCCACCCTCG
TGACCACCCTGACCTACGGCGTGCAGTGCTTCAGCCGCTACCCCGACCACATGAAGCAGCACGACTTCTT
CAAGTCCGCCATGCCCGAAGGCTACGTCCAGGAGCGCACCATCTTCTTCAAGGACGACGGCAACTACAAG
ACCCGCGCCGAGGTGAAGTTCGAGGGCGACACCCTGGTGAACCGCATCGAGCTGAAGGGCATCGACTTCA
AGGAGGACGGCAACATCCTGGGGCACAAGCTGGAGTACAACTACAACAGCCACAACGTCTATATCATGGC
CGACAAGCAGAAGAACGGCATCAAGGTGAACTTCAAGATCCGCCACAACATCGAGGACGGCAGCGTGCAG
CTCGCCGACCACTACCAGCAGAACACCCCCATCGGCGACGGCCCCGTGCTGCTGCCCGACAACCACTACC
TGAGCACCCAGTCCAAGCTGAGCAAAGACCCCAACGAGAAGCGCGATCACATGGTCCTGCTGGAGTTCGT
GACCGCCGCCGGGATCACTCTCGGCATGGACGAGCTGTACAAGACCGGTGGTCCCGGGATGGAACCTGGC
AGAGGAGGAACAGAAACCGTCGGAAAATTCGAGTTTAGCAGAAAGGACCTGATTGGACATGGAGCATTCG
CAGTCGTGTTCAAGGGTCGTCACCGGGAAAAACATGACCTGGAGGTGGCCGTCAAGTGCATCAACAAGAA
AAATCTGGCTAAATCCCAGACCCTGCTCGGCAAGGAAATCAAAATTCTGAAGGAGCTCAAACACGAAAAC
ATTGTGGCCCTGTACGACTTCCAGGAAATGGCTAACTCTGTGTACCTGGTCATGGAGTATTGCAATGGCG
GAGACCTGGCTGATTATCTCCATGCAATGAGAACCCTGAGCGAGGACACTATCCGTCTGTTCCTCCAGCA
GATTGCTGGTGCAATGCGTCTGCTCCACTCCAAGGGCATCATTCATCGGGATCTGAAACCCCAGAACATC
CTGCTCTCCAATCCTGCTGGCCGCAGGGCAAACCCAAATTCTATCAGGGTGAAGATTGCCGACTTCGGAT
TTGCTAGATACCTGCAGTCTAACATGATGGCCGCTACACTGTGCGGTTCACCTATGTACATGGCTCCAGA
GGTCATTATGTCACAGCACTATGACGGAAAGGCCGATCTGTGGAGTATCGGTACTATTGTGTACCAGTGT
CTGACAGGCAAAGCCCCTTTCCAGGCTAGCTCCCCACAGGACCTGCGCCTCTTTTATGAAAAGAACAAAA
CCCTGGTGCCAACTATCCCCCGTGAGACCTCTGCACCTCTGCGTCAGCTGCTCCTGGCACTCCTGCAGAG
AAATCACAAGGACCGTATGGACTTCGATGAGTTCTTTCACCATCCCTTTCTGGATGCTTCACCTAGTGTG
AGGAAATCCCCCCCTGTGCCTGTCCCAAGCTACCCATCTTCAGGTTCCGGCAGTAGCTCCTCTTCAAGTA
GCACCTCTCACCTGGCATCCCCACCATCTCTCGGAGAGATGCAGCAGCTGCAGAAGACCCTCGCCTCACC
CGCTGACACTGCAGGATTCCTGCATTCCTCTAGAGATTCAGGTGGCAGTAAAGACTCAAGTTGCGATACT
GACGATTTCGTGATGGTCCCCGCTCAGTTTCCTGGAGACCTGGTCGCCGAAGCTCCTAGCGCCAAGCCTC
CACCCGATTCCCTGATGTGTTCTGGTAGCTCCCTGGTGGCATCTGCAGGTCTCGAGTCACACGGTCGTAC
CCCAAGCCCTTCCCCTCCATGCTCTTCAAGTCCATCTCCCTCAGGACGGGCAGGTCCATTCAGCTCCTCT
CGCTGTGGCGCCTCTGTGCCTATCCCAGTCCCCACACAGGTGCAGAACTACCAGCGGATTGAACGCAATC
TGCAGAGCCCAACACAGTTCCAGACCCCCCGTTCAAGTGCTATCAGACGTAGTGGCAGCACCTCCCCACT
GGGATTTGCTCGTGCATCTCCATCACCACCTGCACACGCTGAGCATGGAGGTGTCCTGGCCAGGAAGATG
AGTCTCGGCGGAGGTAGACCCTATACACCTAGCCCACAAGTGGGTACCATTCCTGAAAGGCCAGGCTGGT
CAGGAACCCCCAGTCCTCAGGGTGCTGAGATGAGGGGCGGAAGATCCCCACGTCCAGGTAGCTCCGCACC
AGAGCACAGCCCACGTACTTCCGGACTGGGTTGCAGGCTCCACAGTGCTCCTAACCTGAGCGACCTCCAT
GTGGTCCGTCCCAAGCTGCCTAAACCACCCACCGATCCCCTGGGAGCAGTGTTCTCCCCTCCACAGGCAT
CTCCACCTCAGCCTTCACATGGACTGCAGAGTTGTCGGAACCTCCGCGGTAGCCCAAAGCTGCCCGACTT
CCTCCAGAGAAATCCCCTGCCACCCATCCTCGGATCCCCCACAAAGGCCGTCCCTTCTTTCGATTTTCCT
AAAACCCCATCTTCACAGAACCTCCTGGCCCTCCTGGCTCGTCAGGGTGTGGTCATGACACCTCCACGCA
ATAGGACCCTGCCAGACCTCTCCGAAGTGGGTCCTTTCCACGGACAGCCACTGGGTCCTGGACTCCGTCC
AGGCGAGGATCCAAAGGGTCCCTTCGGCCGGAGTTTTAGCACTTCCCGCCTGACAGACCTCCTGCTCAAA
GCAGCCTTCGGTACACAGGCCCCTGATCCAGGCAGCACCGAGTCTCTGCAGGAGAAGCCAATGGAGATCG
CACCCTCTGCCGGCTTTGGTGGTTCACTGCACCCAGGAGCAAGGGCAGGAGGTACCAGTAGCCCCTCACC
TGTGGTCTTCACTGTGGGAAGTCCCCCTTCTGGTTCAACTCCACCCCAGGGCCCTAGAACACGTATGTTT
AGTGCTGGACCAACTGGTAGCGCATCCTCTTCAGCCAGACACCTGGTCCCAGGACCCTGCAGCGAAGCTC
CTGCACCAGAGCTGCCAGCACCTGGTCATGGTTGTTCCTTCGCAGACCCTATCACTGCCAACCTGGAAGG
CGCTGTGACATTTGAGGCACCTGATCTGCCAGAGGAAACCCTCATGGAGCAGGAACACACTGAGATCCTG
AGGGGTCTCAGATTCACCCTGCTCTTTGTGCAGCATGTCCTGGAAATTGCTGCACTCAAGGGTAGTGCTA
GCGAGGCAGCTGGTGGACCAGAATACCAGCTGCAGGAGAGCGTGGTCGCCGACCAGATCTCTCTGCTCTC
AAGGGAATGGGGCTTCGCTGAGCAGCTGGTCCTCTATCTGAAGGTGGCCGAACTGCTCAGTAGCGGCCTG
CAGTCCGCCATCGATCAGATTAGAGCTGGAAAGCTCTGCCTGTCCTCTACTGTGAAACAGGTGGTCCGGC
GCCTGAACGAGCTCTACAAGGCCAGTGTGGTCAGCTGTCAGGGACTCTCTCTGCGTCTCCAGCGGTTCTT
TCTGGACAAACAGCGCCTGCTCGATAGGATCCACTCAATTACAGCTGAACGCCTGATCTTCAGCCATGCA
GTGCAGATGGTCCAGTCCGCAGCCCTGGACGAAATGTTTCAGCACAGGGAGGGATGCGTCCCCAGATACC
ATAAGGCTCTGCTCCTGCTCGAGGGTCTGCAGCACATGCTCAGCGACCAGGCCGATATCGAAAATGTGAC
TAAGTGCAAACTGTGTATTGAGAGGAGACTCTCCGCTCTGCTCACAGGCATCTGTGCATAACCCGGGTGA
TATCTTAATTAATTAACTCGAGGAATTCACTCCTCAGGTGCAGGCTGCCTATCAGAAGGTGGTGGCTGGT
GTGGCCAATGCCCTGGCTCACAAATACCACTGAGATCTTTTTCCCTCTGCCAAAAATTATGGGGACATCA
TGAAGCCCCTTGAGCATCTGACTTCTGGCTAATAAAGGAAATTTATTTTCATTGCAATAGTGTGTTGGAA
TTTTTTGTGTCTCTCACTCGGAAGGACATATGGGAGGGCAAATCATTTAAAACATCAGAATGAGTATTTG
GTTTAGAGTTTGGCAACATATGCCCATATGCTGGCTGCCATGAACAAAGGTTGGCTATAAAGAGGTCATC
AGTATATGAAACAGCCCCCTGCTGTCCATTCCTTATTCCATAGAAAAGCCTTGACTTGAGGTTAGATTTT
TTTTATATTTTGTTTTGTGTTATTTTTTTCTTTAACATCCCTAAAATTTTCCTTACATGTTTTACTAGCC
AGATTTTTCCTCCTCTCCTGACTACTCCCAGTCATAGCTGTCCCTCTTCTCTTATGGAGATCCCCGACCT
GCAGCCCAAGCTTGGCGTAATCATGGTCATAGCTGTTTCCTGTGTGAAATTGTTATCCGCTCACAATTCC
ACACAACATACGAGCCGGAAGCATAAAGTGTAAAGCCTGGGGTGCCTAATGAGTGAGCTAACTCACATTA
ATTGCGTTGCGCTCACTGCCCGCTTTCCAGTCGGGAAACCTGTCGTGCCAGCGGATCCGCATCTCAATTA
GTCAGCAACCATAGTCCCGCCCCTAACTCCGCCCATCCCGCCCCTAACTCCGCCCAGTTCCGCCCATTCT
CCGCCCCATGGCTGACTAATTTTTTTTATTTATGCAGAGGCCGAGGCCGCCTCGGCCTCTGAGCTATTCC
AGAAGTAGTGAGGAGGCTTTTTTGGAGGCCTAGGCTTTTGCAAAAAGCTAACTTGTTTATTGCAGCTTAT
AATGGTTACAAATAAAGCAATAGCATCACAAATTTCACAAATAAAGCATTTTTTTCACTGCATTCTAGTT
GTGGTTTGTCCAAACTCATCAATGTATCTTATCATGTCTGGATCCGCTGCATTAATGAATCGGCCAACGC
GCGGGGAGAGGCGGTTTGCGTATTGGGCGCTCTTCCGCTTCCTCGCTCACTGACTCGCTGCGCTCGGTCG
TTCGGCTGCGGCGAGCGGTATCAGCTCACTCAAAGGCGGTAATACGGTTATCCACAGAATCAGGGGATAA
CGCAGGAAAGAACATGTGAGCAAAAGGCCAGCAAAAGGCCAGGAACCGTAAAAAGGCCGCGTTGCTGGCG
TTTTTCCATAGGCTCCGCCCCCCTGACGAGCATCACAAAAATCGACGCTCAAGTCAGAGGTGGCGAAACC
CGACAGGACTATAAAGATACCAGGCGTTTCCCCCTGGAAGCTCCCTCGTGCGCTCTCCTGTTCCGACCCT
GCCGCTTACCGGATACCTGTCCGCCTTTCTCCCTTCGGGAAGCGTGGCGCTTTCTCATAGCTCACGCTGT
AGGTATCTCAGTTCGGTGTAGGTCGTTCGCTCCAAGCTGGGCTGTGTGCACGAACCCCCCGTTCAGCCCG
ACCGCTGCGCCTTATCCGGTAACTATCGTCTTGAGTCCAACCCGGTAAGACACGACTTATCGCCACTGGC
AGCAGCCACTGGTAACAGGATTAGCAGAGCGAGGTATGTAGGCGGTGCTACAGAGTTCTTGAAGTGGTGG
CCTAACTACGGCTACACTAGAAGAACAGTATTTGGTATCTGCGCTCTGCTGAAGCCAGTTACCTTCGGAA
AAAGAGTTGGTAGCTCTTGATCCGGCAAACAAACCACCGCTGGTAGCGGTGGTTTTTTTGTTTGCAAGCA
GCAGATTACGCGCAGAAAAAAAGGATCTCAAGAAGATCCTTTGATCTTTTCTACGGGGTCTGACGCTCAG
TGGAACGAAAACTCACGTTAAGGGATTTTGGTCATGAGATTATCAAAAAGGATCTTCACCTAGATCCTTT
TAAATTAAAAATGAAGTTTTAAATCAATCTAAAGTATATATGAGTAAACTTGGTCTGACAGTTACCAATG
CTTAATCAGTGAGGCACCTATCTCAGCGATCTGTCTATTTCGTTCATCCATAGTTGCCTGACTCCCCGTC
GTGTAGATAACTACGATACGGGAGGGCTTACCATCTGGCCCCAGTGCTGCAATGATACCGCGAGACCCAC
GCTCACCGGCTCCAGATTTATCAGCAATAAACCAGCCAGCCGGAAGGGCCGAGCGCAGAAGTGGTCCTGC
AACTTTATCCGCCTCCATCCAGTCTATTAATTGTTGCCGGGAAGCTAGAGTAAGTAGTTCGCCAGTTAAT
AGTTTGCGCAACGTTGTTGCCATTGCTACAGGCATCGTGGTGTCACGCTCGTCGTTTGGTATGGCTTCAT
TCAGCTCCGGTTCCCAACGATCAAGGCGAGTTACATGATCCCCCATGTTGTGCAAAAAAGCGGTTAGCTC
CTTCGGTCCTCCGATCGTTGTCAGAAGTAAGTTGGCCGCAGTGTTATCACTCATGGTTATGGCAGCACTG
CATAATTCTCTTACTGTCATGCCATCCGTAAGATGCTTTTCTGTGACTGGTGAGTACTCAACCAAGTCAT
TCTGAGAATAGTGTATGCGGCGACCGAGTTGCTCTTGCCCGGCGTCAATACGGGATAATACCGCGCCACA
TAGCAGAACTTTAAAAGTGCTCATCATTGGAAAACGTTCTTCGGGGCGAAAACTCTCAAGGATCTTACCG
CTGTTGAGATCCAGTTCGATGTAACCCACTCGTGCACCCAACTGATCTTCAGCATCTTTTACTTTCACCA
GCGTTTCTGGGTGAGCAAAAACAGGAAGGCAAAATGCCGCAAAAAAGGGAATAAGGGCGACACGGAAATG
TTGAATACTCATACTCTTCCTTTTTCAATATTATTGAAGCATTTATCAGGGTTATTGTCTCATGAGCGGA
TACATATTTGAATGTATTTAGAAAAATAAACAAATAGGGGTTCCGCGCACATTTCCCCGAAAAGTGCCAC
CTG
